Addgene plasmid #109831: pHH0103_CTDSP2_NIF
Purpose: Protein expression and purification of CTDSP2_NIF
Depositing lab: Sachdev Sidhu. Depositing organization: University of Toronto. Publication: Large-scale survey and database of high affinity ligands for peptide recognition modules. Teyra J, Kelil A, Jain S, Helmy M, Jajodia R, Hooda Y, Gu J, D'Cruz AA, Nicholson SE, Min J, Sudol M, Kim PM, Bader GD, Sidhu SS. Mol Syst Biol. 2020 Dec;16(12):e9310. doi: 10.15252/msb.20199310. PubMed 33438817.
Backbone
  Vector backbone: pHH0103
  Vector type: Bacterial Expression
Growth in bacteria
  Bacterial resistance: Ampicillin, 100 μg/mL
  Growth temperature: 37°C
  Growth strain: DH5alpha
  Copy number: Low Copy
Gene/Insert
  Gene/Insert name: CTDSP2_NIF
  Species: H. sapiens (human)
  Entrez Gene: CTDSP2 (a.k.a. OS4, PSR2, SCP2)
  Cloning method: Restriction Enzyme; 5′ cloning site Sfi1 (unknown if destroyed); 3′ cloning site Not1 (unknown if destroyed)
Terms and licenses: Academic/Nonprofit Terms; Industry Terms: Not Available to Industry
How to cite: pHH0103_CTDSP2_NIF was a gift from Sachdev Sidhu (Addgene plasmid # 109831 ; http://n2t.net/addgene:109831 ; RRID:Addgene_109831)
