[The description below was written by a language model from this plasmid's Addgene catalogue record and pLannotate feature annotations shown in this document.]
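Description:
pHH0103_CTDSP2_NIF is a bacterial expression plasmid of about 7.3 kb, built on the pHH0103 backbone, for producing and purifying the NIF domain of human CTDSP2 (also called SCP2 or OS4) in E. coli. CTDSP2 is a small phosphatase that preferentially removes Ser-5 phosphates from the C-terminal domain repeats of the largest RNA polymerase II subunit. The annotated insert is a fragment of the gene rather than the full coding sequence, and it was cloned between SfiI and NotI sites.

Expression is driven by the strong hybrid tac promoter followed by a lac operator. The plasmid carries its own lacI gene under the up-mutated lacIq promoter, so transcription is repressed until it is induced with IPTG. The reading frame begins with a 6xHis tag, followed by Schistosoma japonicum glutathione S-transferase and then the CTDSP2 fragment. This suggests a His-GST fusion that can be captured on either nickel or glutathione resin. A bacteriophage fd terminator lies just downstream of the insert.

Beyond the terminator are fragments of M13 gene III, along with remnants of a tetracycline resistance gene and its promoter. These look like leftovers from a phage-display phagemid ancestor, though the record does not state this, and they do not appear to be part of the expressed product.

The plasmid is propagated through a ColE1/pMB1-type origin with the pBR322 bom region. The rop annotations are fragments interrupted by an f1 origin, which could permit single-stranded DNA production with helper phage. The catalogue lists the plasmid as low copy. Selection is by ampicillin through the β-lactamase gene. The plasmid belongs to a collection used in a large-scale survey of high-affinity ligands for peptide recognition modules.
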