Features (pLannotate 1.2.2; 21 found; start..end, strand, type, name):
      1..29      +  promoter       tac promoter: strong E. coli promoter; hybrid between the trp and lac UV5 promoters
     37..53      +  protein_bind   lac operator: The lac repressor binds to the lac operator to inhibit transcription in E. coli. This inhibition can be relieved by adding lactose or isopropyl-β-D-thiogalactopyranoside (IPTG). lac repressor encoded by lacI
    138..155     +  CDS            6xHis: 6xHis affinity tag
    171..824     +  CDS            GST26_SCHJA: Experimental evidence at protein level: Swiss-Prot protein existence level 1. GST isoenzymes appear to play a central role in the parasite detoxification system. Other functions are also suspected including a role in increasing the solubility of haematin in the parasite gut. From Schistosoma japonicum (Blood fluke).
    906..1451    +  CDS            CTDSP2 (fragment): CTDS2_HUMAN - Also known as NIF2, OS4, SCP2. Experimental evidence at protein level: Swiss-Prot protein existence level 1. Preferentially catalyzes the dephosphorylation of 'Ser-5' within the tandem 7 residue repeats in the C-terminal domain (CTD) of the largest RNA polymerase II subunit POLR2A. Negatively regulates RNA polymerase II transcription, possibly by controlling the transition from initiation/capping to processive transcript elongation. Recruited by REST to neuronal genes that contain RE-1 elements, leading to neuronal gene silencing in non-neuronal cells. May contribute to the devel
   1467..1514    +  terminator     fd terminator (sequence withheld): central terminator from bacteriophage fd (Otsuka and Kunisawa, 1982)
   1519..1731    +  CDS            M13 gene III (fragment) (sequence partly withheld): pIII; III; minor coat protein
   1746..2216    +  CDS            M13 gene III (fragment) (sequence partly withheld): pIII; III; minor coat protein
   2238..2308    +  CDS            TcR (fragment): tetracycline efflux protein; tet; confers resistance to tetracycline
   2550..2930    -  CDS            YPB1_ECOLX: Protein predicted: Swiss-Prot protein existence level 4. From Escherichia coli.
   2947..3098    +  CDS            rop (fragment): Rop protein, which maintains plasmids at low copy number; rop
   3134..3562    -  rep_origin     f1 ori (sequence partly withheld): f1 bacteriophage origin of replication; arrow indicates direction of (+) strand synthesis
   3571..3610    +  CDS            rop (fragment): Rop protein, which maintains plasmids at low copy number; rop
   3712..3852    +  misc_feature   bom: basis of mobility region from pBR322
   4038..4625    -  rep_origin     ori: high-copy-number ColE1/pMB1/pBR322/pUC origin of replication
   4796..5656    -  CDS            AmpR: β-lactamase; bla; confers resistance to ampicillin, carbenicillin, and related antibiotics
   5657..5761    -  promoter       AmpR promoter: bla
   5870..5947    +  promoter       lacIq promoter: lacI (mutant); In the lacIq allele, a single base change in the promoter boosts expression of the lacI gene about 10-fold.
   5948..7030    +  CDS            lacI: lac repressor; lacI; The lac repressor binds to the lac operator to inhibit transcription in E. coli. This inhibition can be relieved by adding lactose or isopropyl-β-D-thiogalactopyranoside (IPTG).
   7043..7064    +  protein_bind   CAP binding site: CAP binding activates transcription in the presence of cAMP. E. coli catabolite activator protein
   7083..7100    +  promoter       tet promoter (fragment): E. coli promoter for tetracycline efflux protein gene
>Addgene plasmid #109831 | pHH0103_CTDSP2_NIF | addgene full sequence | sequence record 213882 | Addgene NGS Result
TTGACAATTAATCATCGGCTCGTATAATGTGTGGAATTGTGAGCGGATAACAATTTCACACAGGAAACAG
CCAGTCCGTTTAGGTGTTTTCACGAGCACTTCACCAACAAGGACCATAGATTATGAAAATCGAAGAACAC
CATCACCATCACCATTCCAGCGGTAAGCTTATGTCCCCTATACTAGGTTATTGGAAAATTAAGGGCCTTG
TGCAACCCACTCGACTTCTTTTGGAATATCTTGAAGAAAAATATGAAGAGCATTTGTATGAGCGCGATGA
AGGTGATAAATGGCGAAACAAAAAGTTTGAATTGGGTTTGGAGTTTCCCAATCTTCCTTATTATATTGAT
GGTGATGTTAAATTAACACAGTCTATGGCCATCATACGTTATATAGCTGACAAGCACAACATGTTGGGTG
GTTGTCCAAAAGAGCGTGCAGAGATTTCAATGCTTGAAGGAGCGGTTTTGGATATTAGATACGGTGTTTC
GAGAATTGCATATAGTAAAGACTTTGAAACTCTCAAAGTTGATTTTCTTAGCAAGCTACCTGAAATGCTG
AAAATGTTCGAAGATCGTTTATGTCATAAAACATATTTAAATGGTGATCATGTAACCCATCCTGACTTCA
TGTTGTATGACGCTCTTGATGTTGTTTTATACATGGACCCAATGTGCCTGGATGCGTTCCCAAAATTAGT
TTGTTTTAAAAAACGTATTGAAGCTATCCCACAAATTGATAAGTACTTGAAATCCAGCAAGTATATAGCA
TGGCCTTTGCAGGGCTGGCAAGCCACGTTTGGTGGTGGCGACCATCCTCCAAAATCGGATCTGGAAGTTC
TGTTCCAGGGGCCCCTGTCCAGCGGTCTGGTTCCGCGTGGTTCCGGTACCGCGGCCCAGCCGGCCCTGCT
GCCAGAAGTAACCGAAGAAGATCAAGGTCGTATCTGCGTTGTGATCGACCTGGACGAGACCCTGGTGCAC
TCTAGCTTTAAGCCGATCAACAACGCCGATTTTATTGTTCCGATCGAAATCGAAGGCACCACTCATCAGG
TGTACGTCCTGAAACGTCCGTATGTTGACGAATTCCTGCGTCGTATGGGCGAACTGTTCGAATGTGTTCT
GTTCACGGCTTCCCTGGCTAAATACGCCGATCCTGTCACCGATCTGCTGGATCGCTGCGGTGTTTTCCGT
GCTCGTCTGTTCCGCGAGTCTTGTGTGTTTCACCAGGGTTGCTACGTAAAAGATCTGAGCCGCCTGGGTC
GTGACCTGCGCAAAACTCTGATCCTGGACAATTCTCCAGCGTCCTACATCTTCCACCCGGAGAACGCAGT
TCCGGTACAGTCCTGGTTCGATGACATGGCGGACACTGAGCTGCTGAACCTGATTCCGATTTTCGAAGAA
CTGAGCGGTGCGGAAGACGTTTATACCTCTCTGGGCCAGCTGCGTGCACCGGCGGCCGCATA
[142 nt withheld, positions 1463-1604]
C
[98 nt withheld, positions 1606-1703]
AGTTTGTACTGGTGACGAAACTCAGTGTCTAGCTAGAGTGGC
[149 nt withheld, positions 1746-1894]
T
[41 nt withheld, positions 1896-1936]
T
[62 nt withheld, positions 1938-1999]
A
[35 nt withheld, positions 2001-2035]
CCTCCCTCAATCGGTTGAATGTCGCCCTTTTGTCTTTGGCGCTGGTAAACCATATGAA
[86 nt withheld, positions 2094-2179]
T
[54 nt withheld, positions 2181-2234]
CTAGCGCCGCCCTATACCTTGTCTGCCTCCCCGCGTTGCGTCGCGGTGCATGGAGCCGGGCCACCTCGAC
CTGAATGGAAGCCGGCGGCACCTCGCTAACGGATTCACCACTCCAAGAATTGGAGCCAATCAATTCTTGC
GGAGAACTGTGAATGCGCAAACCAACCCTTGGCAGAACATATCCATCGCGTCCGCCATCTCCAGCAGCCG
CACGCGGCGCATCTCGGGCAGCGTTGGGTCCTGGCCACGGGTGCGCATGATCGTGCTCCTGTCGTTGAGG
ACCCGGCTAGGCTGGCGGGGTTGCCTTACTGGTTAGCAGAATGAATCACCGATACGCGAGCGAACGTGAA
GCGACTGCTGCTGCAAAACGTCTGCGACCTGAGCAACAACATGAATGGTCTTCGGTTTCCGTGTTTCGTA
AAGTCTGGAAACGCGGAAGTCAGCGCCCTGCACCATTATGTTCCGGATCTGCATCGCAGGATGCTGCTGG
CTACCCTGTGGAACACCTACATCTGTATTAACGAAGCGCTGGCATTGACCCTGAGTGATTTTTCTCTGGT
CCCGCCGCATCCATACCGCCAGTTGTTTACCCTCACAACGTTCCAGTAACCGGGCATGTTCATCATCAGT
AACCCGTATCGTGAGCATCCTCTCTCGTTTCATCGGTATCATTACCCCCATGAACAGAAATCCCCCTTAC
ACGGAGGCATCAGTGACCAAACAGGAAAAAACCGCCCTTAACATGGCCCGCTTTATCAGAAGCCAGACAT
TAACGCTTCTGGAGAAACTCAACGAGCTGGACGCGGATGAACAGGCAGACATCTGTGAATCGCTTCACGA
CCACGCTGATGAGCTTTACCGCAGGATCCGCGAAATTGTAAGCGTTAATATTTTGTTAAAATTCGCGTTA
AATTTTTGTTAAATCAGCTCATTTTTTAACCAATAGGCCGAAATCGGCAAAATCCCTTATAAATCAAAAG
AATAGACCGAGATAGGGT
[37 nt withheld, positions 3233-3269]
AAAGAACGTGGACTCCAACGTCAAAGG
[49 nt withheld, positions 3297-3345]
T
[91 nt withheld, positions 3347-3437]
G
[124 nt withheld, positions 3439-3562]
CGCGGATCCTGCCTCGCGCGTTTCGGTGATGACGGTGAAAACCTCTGACACATGCAGCTCCCGGAGACGG
TCACAGCTTGTCTGTAAGCGGATGCCGGGAGCAGACAAGCCCGTCAGGGCGCGTCAGCGGGTGTTGGCGG
GTGTCGGGGCGCAGCCATGACCCAGTCACGTAGCGATAGCGGAGTGTATACTGGCTTAACTATGCGGCAT
CAGAGCAGATTGTACTGAGAGTGCACCATATGCGGTGTGAAATACCGCACAGATGCGTAAGGAGAAAATA
CCGCATCAGGCGCTCTTCCGCTTCCTCGCTCACTGACTCGCTGCGCTCGGTCGTTCGGCTGCGGCGAGCG
GTATCAGCTCACTCAAAGGCGGTAATACGGTTATCCACAGAATCAGGGGATAACGCAGGAAAGAACATGT
GAGCAAAAGGCCAGCAAAAGGCCAGGAACCGTAAAAAGGCCGCGTTGCTGGCGTTTTTCCATAGGCTCCG
CCCCCCTGACGAGCATCACAAAAATCGACGCTCAAGTCAGAGGTGGCGAAACCCGACAGGACTATAAAGA
TACCAGGGTTTCCCCCTGGAAGCTCCCTCGTGCGCTCTCCTGTTCCGACCCTGCCGCTTACCGGATACCT
GTCCGCCTTTCTCCCTTCGGGAAGCGTGGCGCTTTCTCATAGCTCACGCTGTAGGTATCTCAGTTCGGTG
TAGGTCGTTCGCTCCAAGCTGGGCTGTGTGCACGAACCCCCCGTTCAGCCCGACCGCTGCGCCTTATCCG
GTAACTATCGTCTTGAGTCCAACCCGGTAAGACACGACTTATCGCCACTGGCAGCAGCCACTGGTAACAG
GATTAGCAGAGCGAGGTATGTAGGCGGTGCTACAGAGTTCTTGAAGTGGTGGCCTAACTACGGCTACACT
AGAAGGACAGTATTTGGTATCTGCGCTCTGCTGAAGCCAGTTACCTTCGGAAAAAGAGTTGGTAGCTCTT
GATCCGGCAAACAAACCACCGCTGGTAGCGGTGGTTTTTTTGTTTGCAAGCAGCAGATTACGCGCAGAAA
AAAAGGATCTCAAGAAGATCCTTTGATCTTTTCTACGGGGTCTGACGCTCAGTGGAACGAAAACTCACGT
TAAGGGATTTTGGTCATGAGATTATCAAAAAGGATCTTCACCTAGATCCTTTTAAATTAAAAATGAAGTT
TTAAATCAATCTAAAGTATATATGAGTAAACTTGGTCTGACAGTTACCAATGCTTAATCAGTGAGGCACC
TATCTCAGCGATCTGTCTATTTCGTTCATCCATAGTTGCCTGACTCCCCGTCGTGTAGATAACTACGATA
CGGGAGGGCTTACCATCTGGCCCCAGTGCTGCAATGATACCGCGAGACCCACGCTCACCGGCTCCAGATT
TATCAGCAATAAACCAGCCAGCCGGAAGGGCCGAGCGCAGAAGTGGTCCTGCAACTTTATCCGCCTCCAT
CCAGTCTATTAATTGTTGCCGGGAAGCTAGAGTAAGTAGTTCGCCAGTTAATAGTTTGCGCAACGTTGTT
GCCATTGCTGCAGGCATCGTGGTGTCACGCTCGTCGTTTGGTATGGCTTCATTCAGCTCCGGTTCCCAAC
GATCAAGGCGAGTTACATGATCCCCCATGTTGTGCAAAAAAGCGGTTAGCTCCTTCGGTCCTCCGATCGT
TGTCAGAAGTAAGTTGGCCGCAGTGTTATCACTCATGGTTATGGCAGCACTGCATAATTCTCTTACTGTC
ATGCCATCCGTAAGATGCTTTTCTGTGACTGGTGAGTACTCAACCAAGTCATTCTGAGAATAGTGTATGC
GGCGACCGAGTTGCTCTTGCCCGGCGTCAACACGGGATAATACCGCGCCACATAGCAGAACTTTAAAAGT
GCTCATCATTGGAAAACGTTCTTCGGGGCGAAAACTCTCAAGGATCTTACCGCTGTTGAGATCCAGTTCG
ATGTAACCCACTCGTGCACCCAACTGATCTTCAGCATCTTTTACTTTCACCAGCGTTTCTGGGTGAGCAA
AAACAGGAAGGCAAAATGCCGCAAAAAAGGGAATAAGGGCGACACGGAAATGTTGAATACTCATACTCTT
CCTTTTTCAATATTATTGAAGCATTTATCAGGGTTATTGTCTCATGAGCGGATACATATTTGAATGTATT
TAGAAAAATAAACAAATAGGGGTTCCGCGCACATTTCCCCGAAAAGTGCCACCTGACGTCTAAGAAACCA
TTATTATCATGACATTAACCTATAAAAATAGGCGTATCACGAGGCCCTTTCGTCTTCAAGAATTCCCGAC
ACCATCGAATGGTGCAAAACCTTTCGCGGTATGGCATGATAGCGCCCGGAAGAGAGTCAATTCAGGGTGG
TGAATGTGAAACCAGTAACGTTATACGATGTCGCAGAGTATGCCGGTGTCTCTTATCAGACCGTTTCCCG
CGTGGTGAACCAGGCCAGCCACGTTTCTGCGAAAACGCGGGAAAAAGTGGAAGCGGCGATGGCGGAGCTG
AATTACATTCCCAACCGCGTGGCACAACAACTGGCGGGCAAACAGTCGTTGCTGATTGGCGTTGCCACCT
CCAGTCTGGCCCTGCACGCGCCGTCGCAAATTGTCGCGGCGATTAAATCTCGCGCCGATCAACTGGGTGC
CAGCGTGGTGGTGTCGATGGTAGAACGAAGCGGCGTCGAAGCCTGTAAAGCGGCGGTGCACAATCTTCTC
GCGCAACGCGTCAGTGGGCTGATCATTAACTATCCGCTGGATGACCAGGATGCCATTGCTGTGGAAGCTG
CCTGCACTAATGTTCCGGCGTTATTTCTTGATGTCTCTGACCAGACACCCATCAACAGTATTATTTTCTC
CCATGAAGACGGTACGCGACTGGGCGTGGAGCATCTGGTCGCATTGGGTCACCAGCAAATCGCGCTGTTA
GCGGGCCCATTAAGTTCTGTCTCGGCGCGTCTGCGTCTGGCTGGCTGGCATAAATATCTCACTCGCAATC
AAATTCAGCCGATAGCGGAACGGGAAGGCGACTGGAGTGCCATGTCCGGTTTTCAACAAACCATGCAAAT
GCTGAATGAGGGCATCGTTCCCACTGCGATGCTGGTTGCCAACGATCAGATGGCGCTGGGCGCAATGCGC
GCCATTACCGAGTCCGGGCTGCGCGTTGGTGCGGATATCTCGGTAGTGGGATACGACGATACCGAAGACA
GCTCATGTTATATCCCGCCGTTAACCACCATCAAACAGGATTTTCGCCTGCTGGGGCAAACCAGCGTGGA
CCGCTTGCTGCAACTCTCTCAGGGCCAGGCGGTGAAGGGCAATCAGCTGTTGCCCGTCTCACTGGTGAAA
AGAAAAACCACCCTGGCGCCCAATACGCAAACCGCCTCTCCCCGCGCGTTGGCCGATTCATTAATGCAGC
TGGCACGACAGGTTTCCCGACTGGAAAGCGGGCAGTGAGCGCAACGCAATTAATGTAAGTTAGCTCACTC
ATTAGGCACAATTCTCATGTTTGACAGCTTATCATCGACTGCACGGTGCACCAATGCTTCTGGCGTCAGG
CAGCCATCGGAAGCTGTGGTATGGCTGTGCAGGTCGTAAATCACTGCATAATTCGTGTCGCTCAAGGCGC
ACTCCCGTTCTGGATAATGTTTTTTGCGCCGACATCATAACGGTTCTGGCAAATATTCTGAAATGAGCTG
