>Addgene plasmid #109831 | pHH0103_CTDSP2_NIF | depositor partial sequence | sequence record 206783 | pHH0103_CTDSP2_NIF sequence 567 bps
GGCCCAGCCGGCCCTGCTGCCAGAAGTAACCGAAGAAGATCAAGGTCGTATCTGCGTTGTGATCGACCTG
GACGAGACCCTGGTGCACTCTAGCTTTAAGCCGATCAACAACGCCGATTTTATTGTTCCGATCGAAATCG
AAGGCACCACTCATCAGGTGTACGTCCTGAAACGTCCGTATGTTGACGAATTCCTGCGTCGTATGGGCGA
ACTGTTCGAATGTGTTCTGTTCACGGCTTCCCTGGCTAAATACGCCGATCCTGTCACCGATCTGCTGGAT
CGCTGCGGTGTTTTCCGTGCTCGTCTGTTCCGCGAGTCTTGTGTGTTTCACCAGGGTTGCTACGTAAAAG
ATCTGAGCCGCCTGGGTCGTGACCTGCGCAAAACTCTGATCCTGGACAATTCTCCAGCGTCCTACATCTT
CCACCCGGAGAACGCAGTTCCGGTACAGTCCTGGTTCGATGACATGGCGGACACTGAGCTGCTGAACCTG
ATTCCGATTTTCGAAGAACTGAGCGGTGCGGAAGACGTTTATACCTCTCTGGGCCAGCTGCGTGCACCGG
CGGCCGC
